Addgene plasmid #183097: pH-ePPE
Purpose: For plant prime editing in rice plants
Depositing lab: Caixia Gao. Depositing organization: Institute of Genetics and Developmental Biology, Chinese Academy of Sciences. Publication: An engineered prime editor with enhanced editing efficiency in plants. Zong Y, Liu Y, Xue C, Li B, Li X, Wang Y, Li J, Liu G, Huang X, Cao X, Gao C. Nat Biotechnol. 2022 Mar 24. doi: 10.1038/s41587-022-01254-w. PubMed 35332341.
Backbone
  Vector backbone: pHUE411
  Vector type: Plant Expression, CRISPR
  Selectable markers: Hygromycin
Growth in bacteria
  Bacterial resistance: Kanamycin, 50 μg/mL
  Growth temperature: 37°C
  Growth strain: DH5alpha
  Copy number: High Copy
Gene/Insert
  Gene/Insert name: Nls-nCas9-NC-nls-MLV-Nls (alt names: nCas9-NC-MLV; Cas9 nickase)
  Species: Synthetic
  Mutation: D10A in SpCas9
  Cloning method: Gibson Cloning
Terms and licenses: Academic/Nonprofit Terms; Industry Terms: Not Available to Industry
How to cite: pH-ePPE was a gift from Caixia Gao (Addgene plasmid # 183097 ; http://n2t.net/addgene:183097 ; RRID:Addgene_183097)
