[The description below was written by a language model from this plasmid's Addgene catalogue record and pLannotate feature annotations shown in this document.]
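Description:
pH-ePPE is a binary T-DNA vector of roughly 19.6 kb, built on the pHUE411 backbone, for prime editing in rice. Outside the T-DNA borders it carries a kanamycin resistance gene (aphA-3) and a high-copy ColE1/pUC-type origin with the pBR322 bom region for propagation in E. coli. The pVS1 oriV, RepA and StaA functions allow replication and stable maintenance in Agrobacterium, consistent with Agrobacterium-mediated delivery. Two sequence records (depositor and NGS) are annotated; they show the same features in the same order and differ by only a few nucleotides in length and in the numbering start point.

Between the nopaline-type right and left border repeats sit three functional units. The maize polyubiquitin (Ubi) promoter and pea rbcS-E9 terminator drive the editor, a synthetic fusion listed as Nls-nCas9-NC-nls-MLV-Nls: a Streptococcus pyogenes Cas9 nickase joined through an "NC" element to a Moloney murine leukemia virus pol-derived segment, which supplies the reverse transcriptase of a prime editor, with nuclear localization signals throughout. The record gives the Cas9 mutation as D10A, although prime editors conventionally use the H840A nickase, so this field should be treated with caution. The record does not define NC, and the annotation tool folds this region into a gag-pol match.

Upstream, a rice U3 snRNA promoter is followed by a spectinomycin/streptomycin resistance fragment and then an SpCas9 gRNA scaffold. This arrangement suggests a replaceable stuffer at the position where a guide sequence would be cloned, though the record does not describe the cloning scheme or any pegRNA extension. An enhanced CaMV 35S promoter driving hygromycin phosphotransferase with a CaMV poly(A) signal allows selection of transformed plant tissue.
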