Features (pLannotate 1.2.2; 27 found; start..end, strand, type, name):
     21..45      -  misc_feature   RB T-DNA repeat: right border repeat from nopaline C58 T-DNA
    111..265     -  CDS            lacZα (fragment): LacZα fragment of β-galactosidase; lacZ fragment
    331..710     +  promoter       OsU3 promoter: Oryza sativa (rice) snRNA U3 promoter
    728..751     +  promoter       Pc promoter (fragment): intI1 (promoter lies within the coding sequence); class 1 integron promoter
    927..983     +  CDS            GmR (fragment): gentamycin acetyltransferase; aacC1; confers resistance to gentamycin
    994..1781    +  CDS            SmR (fragment): aminoglycoside adenylyltransferase (Murphy, 1985); aadA; confers resistance to spectinomycin and streptomycin
   1933..2008    +  misc_RNA       gRNA scaffold: guide RNA scaffold for the Streptococcus pyogenes CRISPR/Cas9 system
   2312..4304    +  promoter       Ubi promoter: maize polyubiquitin gene promoter
   4336..8436    +  CDS            cas9: CAS9_STRP1 - Also known as csn1 From Streptococcus pyogenes serotype M1.
   8497..10329   +  CDS            gag-pol (fragment): POL_MLVMS - Experimental evidence at protein level: Swiss-Prot protein existence level 1. [Integrase]: Catalyzes viral DNA integration into the host chromosome, by performing a series of DNA cutting and joining reactions. This enzyme activity takes place after virion entry into a cell and reverse transcription of the RNA genome in dsDNA. The first step in the integration process is 3' processing. This step requires a complex comprising the viral genome, matrix protein and integrase. This complex is called the pre-integration complex (PIC). The integrase protein removes 2 nucleotides from each
  10374..11006   +  terminator     E9 terminator: terminator and polyadenylation signal from the pea rbcS-E9 gene
  11043..11065   -  protein_bind   lac operator (fragment): The lac repressor binds to the lac operator to inhibit transcription in E. coli. This inhibition can be relieved by adding lactose or isopropyl-β-D-thiogalactopyranoside (IPTG). lac repressor encoded by lacI
  11069..11099   -  promoter       lac promoter: promoter for the E. coli lac operon
  11114..11135   -  protein_bind   CAP binding site: CAP binding activates transcription in the presence of cAMP. E. coli catabolite activator protein
  11148..11236   -  CDS            lacI (fragment): lac repressor; lacI; The lac repressor binds to the lac operator to inhibit transcription in E. coli. This inhibition can be relieved by adding lactose or isopropyl-β-D-thiogalactopyranoside (IPTG).
  11326..12002   +  promoter       CaMV 35S promoter (enhanced): cauliflower mosaic virus 35S promoter with a duplicated enhancer region
  12069..13094   +  CDS            HygR: hygromycin B phosphotransferase confers resistance to hygromycin
  13135..13309   +  polyA_signal   CaMV poly(A) signal: cauliflower mosaic virus polyadenylation signal
  13387..13411   -  misc_feature   LB T-DNA repeat: left border repeat from nopaline C58 T-DNA
  13836..14630   +  CDS            KanR: aminoglycoside phosphotransferase; aphA-3; confers resistance to kanamycin
  14717..15305   +  rep_origin     ori: high-copy-number ColE1/pMB1/pBR322/pUC origin of replication
  15491..15631   -  misc_feature   bom: basis of mobility region from pBR322
  15733..15772   -  CDS            rop (fragment): Rop protein, which maintains plasmids at low copy number; rop
  15975..16169   -  rep_origin     pVS1 oriV: origin of replication for the Pseudomonas plasmid pVS1 (Heeb et al., 2000)
  16235..17308   -  CDS            pVS1 RepA: replication protein from the Pseudomonas plasmid pVS1 (Heeb et al., 2000)
  17737..18366   -  CDS            pVS1 StaA: stability protein from the Pseudomonas plasmid pVS1 (Heeb et al., 2000)
  18926..19327   -  CDS            Y4CG_SINFN (fragment): Protein inferred from homology: Swiss-Prot protein existence level 3. From Sinorhizobium fredii (strain NBRC 101917 / NGR234).
>Addgene plasmid #183097 | pH-ePPE | depositor full sequence | sequence record 354953 | Full Sequence
TAAACGCTCTTTTCTCTTAGGTTTACCCGCCAATATATCCTGTCAAACACTGATAGTTTAAACTGAAGGC
GGGAAACGACAATCTGATCCAAGCTCAAGCTGCTCTAGCATTCGCCATTCAGGCTGCGCAACTGTTGGGA
AGGGCGATCGGTGCGGGCCTCTTCGCTATTACGCCAGCTGGCGAAAGGGGGATGTGCTGCAAGGCGATTA
AGTTGGGTAACGCCAGGGTTTTCCCAGTCACGACGTTGTAAAACGACGGCCAGTGCCTTATAAAGTAATT
CATCCAGGTCTCCAAGTTCTAGGATTTTCAGAACTGCAACTTATTTTATCAAGGAATCTTTAAACATACG
AACAGATCACTTAAAGTTCTTCTGAAGCAACTTAAAGTTATCAGGCATGCATGGATCTTGGAGGAATCAG
ATGTGCAGTCAGGGACCATAGCACAAGACAGGCGTCTTCTACTGGTGCTACCAGCAAATGCTGGAAGCCG
GGAACACTGGGTACGTTGGAAACCACGTGATGTGAAGAAGTAAGATAAACTGTAGGAGAAAAGCATTTCG
TAGTGGGCCATGAAGCCTTTCAGGACATGTATTGCAGTATGGGCCGGCCCATTACGCAATTGGACGACAA
CAAAGACTAGTATTAGTACCACCTCGGCTATCCACATAGATCAAAGCTGATTTAAAAGAGTTGTGCAGAT
GATCCGTGGCGTGAGACCAACCCAGTGGACATAAGCCTGTTCGGTTCGTAAGCTGTAATGCAAGTAGCGT
ATGCGCTCACGCAACTGGTCCAGAACCTTGACCGAACGCAGCGGTGGTAACGGCGCAGTGGCGGTTTTCA
TGGCTTGTTATGACTGTTTTTTTGGGGTACAGTCTATGCCTCGGGCATCCAAGCAGCAAGCGCGTTACGC
CGTGGGTCGATGTTTGATGTTATGGAGCAGCAACGATGTTACGCAGCAGGGCAGTCGCCCTAAAACAAAG
TTAAACATCATGGGGGAAGCGGTGATCGCCGAAGTATCGACTCAACTATCAGAGGTAGTTGGCGTCATCG
AGCGCCATCTCGAACCGACGTTGCTGGCCGTACATTTGTACGGCTCCGCAGTGGATGGCGGCCTGAAGCC
ACACAGTGATATTGATTTGCTGGTTACGGTGACCGTAAGGCTTGATGAAACAACGCGGCGAGCTTTGATC
AACGACCTTTTGGAAACTTCGGCTTCCCCTGGAGAGAGCGAGATTCTCCGCGCTGTAGAAGTCACCATTG
TTGTGCACGACGACATCATTCCGTGGCGTTATCCAGCTAAGCGCGAACTGCAATTTGGAGAATGGCAGCG
CAATGACATTCTTGCAGGTATCTTCGAGCCAGCCACGATCGACATTGATCTGGCTATCTTGCTGACAAAA
GCAAGAGAACATAGCGTTGCCTTGGTAGGTCCAGCGGCGGAGGAACTCTTTGATCCGGTTCCTGAACAGG
ATCTATTTGAGGCGCTAAATGAAACCTTAACGCTATGGAACTCGCCGCCCGACTGGGCTGGCGATGAGCG
AAATGTAGTGCTTACGTTGTCCCGCATTTGGTACAGCGCAGTAACCGGCAAAATCGCGCCGAAGGATGTC
GCTGCCGACTGGGCAATGGAGCGCCTGCCGGCCCAGTATCAGCCCGTCATACTTGAAGCTAGACAGGCTT
ATCTTGGACAAGAAGAAGATCGCTTGGCCTCGCGCGCAGATCAGTTGGAAGAATTTGTCCACTACGTGAA
AGGCGAGATCACCAAGGTAGTCGGCAAATAATGTCTAGCTAGAAATTCGTTCAAGCCGACGCCGCTTCGC
GGCGCGGCTTAACTCAAGCGTTAGATGCACTAAGCACATAATTGCTCACAGCCAAACTATCAGGTCAAGT
CTGCTTTTATTATTTTTAAGCGTGCATAATAAGCCGGTCTCGGTTTTAGAGCTAGAAATAGCAAGTTAAA
ATAAGGCTAGTCCGTTATCAACTTGAAAAAGTGGCACCGAGTCGGTGCTTTTTTTTTTCGTTTTGCATTG
AGTTTTCTCCGTCGCATGTTTGCAGTTTTATTTTCCGTTTTGCATTGAAATTTCTCCGTCTCATGTTTGC
AGCGTGTTCAAAAAGTACGCAGCTGTATTTCACTTATTTACGGCGCCACATTTTCATGCCGTTTGTGCCA
ACTATCCCGAGCTAGTGAATACAGCTTGGCTTCACACAACACTGGTGACCCGCTGACCTGCTCGTACCTC
GTACCGTCGTACGGCACAGCATTTGGAATTAAAGGGTGTGATCGATACTGCTTGCTGCTAAGCTTGCATG
CCTGCAGTGCAGCGTGACCCGGTCGTGCCCCTCTCTAGAGATAATGAGCATTGCATGTCTAAGTTATAAA
AAATTACCACATATTTTTTTTGTCACACTTGTTTGAAGTGCAGTTTATCTATCTTTATACATATATTTAA
ACTTTACTCTACGAATAATATAATCTATAGTACTACAATAATATCAGTGTTTTAGAGAATCATATAAATG
AACAGTTAGACATGGTCTAAAGGACAATTGAGTATTTTGACAACAGGACTCTACAGTTTTATCTTTTTAG
TGTGCATGTGTTCTCCTTTTTTTTTGCAAATAGCTTCACCTATATAATACTTCATCCATTTTATTAGTAC
ATCCATTTAGGGTTTAGGGTTAATGGTTTTTATAGACTAATTTTTTTAGTACATCTATTTTATTCTATTT
TAGCCTCTAAATTAAGAAAACTAAAACTCTATTTTAGTTTTTTTATTTAATAATTTAGATATAAAATAGA
ATAAAATAAAGTGACTAAAAATTAAACAAATACCCTTTAAGAAATTAAAAAAACTAAGGAAACATTTTTC
TTGTTTCGAGTAGATAATGCCAGCCTGTTAAACGCCGTCGACGAGTCTAACGGACACCAACCAGCGAACC
AGCAGCGTCGCGTCGGGCCAAGCGAAGCAGACGGCACGGCATCTCTGTCGCTGCCTCTGGACCCCTCTCG
AGAGTTCCGCTCCACCGTTGGACTTGCTCCGCTGTCGGCATCCAGAAATTGCGTGGCGGAGCGGCAGACG
TGAGCCGGCACGGCAGGCGGCCTCCTCCTCCTCTCACGGCACCGGCAGCTACGGGGGATTCCTTTCCCAC
CGCTCCTTCGCTTTCCCTTCCTCGCCCGCCGTAATAAATAGACACCCCCTCCACACCCTCTTTCCCCAAC
CTCGTGTTGTTCGGAGCGCACACACACACAACCAGATCTCCCCCAAATCCACCCGTCGGCACCTCCGCTT
CAAGGTACGCCGCTCGTCCTCCCCCCCCCCCCCTCTCTACCTTCTCTAGATCGGCGTTCCGGTCCATGGT
TAGGGCCCGGTAGTTCTACTTCTGTTCATGTTTGTGTTAGATCCGTGTTTGTGTTAGATCCGTGCTGCTA
GCGTTCGTACACGGATGCGACCTGTACGTCAGACACGTTCTGATTGCTAACTTGCCAGTGTTTCTCTTTG
GGGAATCCTGGGATGGCTCTAGCCGTTCCGCAGACGGGATCGATTTCATGATTTTTTTTGTTTCGTTGCA
TAGGGTTTGGTTTGCCCTTTTCCTTTATTTCAATATATGCCGTGCACTTGTTTGTCGGGTCATCTTTTCA
TGCTTTTTTTTGTCTTGGTTGTGATGATGTGGTCTGGTTGGGCGGTCGTTCTAGATCGGAGTAGAATTCT
GTTTCAAACTACCTGGTGGATTTATTAATTTTGGATCTGTATGTGTGTGCCATACATATTCATAGTTACG
AATTGAAGATGATGGATGGAAATATCGATCTAGGATAGGTATACATGTTGATGCGGGTTTTACTGATGCA
TATACAGAGATGCTTTTTGTTCGCTTGGTTGTGATGATGTGGTGTGGTTGGGCGGTCGTTCATTCGTTCT
AGATCGGAGTAGAATACTGTTTCAAACTACCTGGTGTATTTATTAATTTTGGAACTGTATGTGTGTGTCA
TACATCTTCATAGTTACGAGTTTAAGATGGATGGAAATATCGATCTAGGATAGGTATACATGTTGATGTG
GGTTTTACTGATGCATATACATGATGGCATATGCAGCATCTATTCATATGCTCTAACCTTGAGTACCTAT
CTATTATAATAAACAAGTATGTTTTATAATTATTTTGATCTTGATATACTTGGATGATGGCATATGCAGC
AGCTATATGTGGATTTTTTTAGCCCTGCCTTCATACGCTATTTATTTGCTTGGTACTGTTTCTTTTGTCG
ATGCTCACCCTGTTGTTTGGTGTTACTTCTGCAGCCCTAGGATGCCTAAGAAAAAGAGAAAAGTGGACAA
GAAGTACTCGATCGGCCTCGATATTGGGACTAACTCTGTTGGCTGGGCCGTGATCACCGACGAGTACAAG
GTGCCCTCAAAGAAGTTCAAGGTCCTGGGCAACACCGATCGGCATTCCATCAAGAAGAATCTCATTGGCG
CTCTCCTGTTCGACAGCGGCGAGACGGCTGAGGCTACGCGGCTCAAGCGCACCGCCCGCAGGCGGTACAC
GCGCAGGAAGAATCGCATCTGCTACCTGCAGGAGATTTTCTCCAACGAGATGGCGAAGGTTGACGATTCT
TTCTTCCACAGGCTGGAGGAGTCATTCCTCGTGGAGGAGGATAAGAAGCACGAGCGGCATCCAATCTTCG
GCAACATTGTCGACGAGGTTGCCTACCACGAGAAGTACCCTACGATCTACCATCTGCGGAAGAAGCTCGT
GGACTCCACAGATAAGGCGGACCTCCGCCTGATCTACCTCGCTCTGGCCCACATGATTAAGTTCAGGGGC
CATTTCCTGATCGAGGGGGATCTCAACCCGGACAATAGCGATGTTGACAAGCTGTTCATCCAGCTCGTGC
AGACGTACAACCAGCTCTTCGAGGAGAACCCCATTAATGCGTCAGGCGTCGACGCGAAGGCTATCCTGTC
CGCTAGGCTCTCGAAGTCTCGGCGCCTCGAGAACCTGATCGCCCAGCTGCCGGGCGAGAAGAAGAACGGC
CTGTTCGGGAATCTCATTGCGCTCAGCCTGGGGCTCACGCCCAACTTCAAGTCGAATTTCGATCTCGCTG
AGGACGCCAAGCTGCAGCTCTCCAAGGACACATACGACGATGACCTGGATAACCTCCTGGCCCAGATCGG
CGATCAGTACGCGGACCTGTTCCTCGCTGCCAAGAATCTGTCGGACGCCATCCTCCTGTCTGATATTCTC
AGGGTGAACACCGAGATTACGAAGGCTCCGCTCTCAGCCTCCATGATCAAGCGCTACGACGAGCACCATC
AGGATCTGACCCTCCTGAAGGCGCTGGTCAGGCAGCAGCTCCCCGAGAAGTACAAGGAGATCTTCTTCGA
TCAGTCGAAGAACGGCTACGCTGGGTACATTGACGGCGGGGCCTCTCAGGAGGAGTTCTACAAGTTCATC
AAGCCGATTCTGGAGAAGATGGACGGCACGGAGGAGCTGCTGGTGAAGCTCAATCGCGAGGACCTCCTGA
GGAAGCAGCGGACATTCGATAACGGCAGCATCCCACACCAGATTCATCTCGGGGAGCTGCACGCTATCCT
GAGGAGGCAGGAGGACTTCTACCCTTTCCTCAAGGATAACCGCGAGAAGATCGAGAAGATTCTGACTTTC
AGGATCCCGTACTACGTCGGCCCACTCGCTAGGGGCAACTCCCGCTTCGCTTGGATGACCCGCAAGTCAG
AGGAGACGATCACGCCGTGGAACTTCGAGGAGGTGGTCGACAAGGGCGCTAGCGCTCAGTCGTTCATCGA
GAGGATGACGAATTTCGACAAGAACCTGCCAAATGAGAAGGTGCTCCCTAAGCACTCGCTCCTGTACGAG
TACTTCACAGTCTACAACGAGCTGACTAAGGTGAAGTATGTGACCGAGGGCATGAGGAAGCCGGCTTTCC
TGTCTGGGGAGCAGAAGAAGGCCATCGTGGACCTCCTGTTCAAGACCAACCGGAAGGTCACGGTTAAGCA
GCTCAAGGAGGACTACTTCAAGAAGATTGAGTGCTTCGATTCGGTCGAGATCTCTGGCGTTGAGGACCGC
TTCAACGCCTCCCTGGGGACCTACCACGATCTCCTGAAGATCATTAAGGATAAGGACTTCCTGGACAACG
AGGAGAATGAGGATATCCTCGAGGACATTGTGCTGACACTCACTCTGTTCGAGGACCGGGAGATGATCGA
GGAGCGCCTGAAGACTTACGCCCATCTCTTCGATGACAAGGTCATGAAGCAGCTCAAGAGGAGGAGGTAC
ACCGGCTGGGGGAGGCTGAGCAGGAAGCTCATCAACGGCATTCGGGACAAGCAGTCCGGGAAGACGATCC
TCGACTTCCTGAAGAGCGATGGCTTCGCGAACCGCAATTTCATGCAGCTGATTCACGATGACAGCCTCAC
ATTCAAGGAGGATATCCAGAAGGCTCAGGTGAGCGGCCAGGGGGACTCGCTGCACGAGCATATCGCGAAC
CTCGCTGGCTCGCCAGCTATCAAGAAGGGGATTCTGCAGACCGTGAAGGTTGTGGACGAGCTGGTGAAGG
TCATGGGCAGGCACAAGCCTGAGAACATCGTCATTGAGATGGCCCGGGAGAATCAGACCACGCAGAAGGG
CCAGAAGAACTCACGCGAGAGGATGAAGAGGATCGAGGAGGGCATTAAGGAGCTGGGGTCCCAGATCCTC
AAGGAGCACCCGGTGGAGAACACGCAGCTGCAGAATGAGAAGCTCTACCTGTACTACCTCCAGAATGGCC
GCGATATGTATGTGGACCAGGAGCTGGATATTAACAGGCTCAGCGATTACGACGTCGATGCCATCGTTCC
ACAGTCATTCCTGAAGGATGACTCCATTGACAACAAGGTCCTCACCAGGTCGGACAAGAACCGGGGCAAG
TCTGATAATGTTCCTTCAGAGGAGGTCGTTAAGAAGATGAAGAACTACTGGCGCCAGCTCCTGAATGCCA
AGCTGATCACGCAGCGGAAGTTCGATAACCTCACAAAGGCTGAGAGGGGCGGGCTCTCTGAGCTGGACAA
GGCGGGCTTCATCAAGAGGCAGCTGGTCGAGACACGGCAGATCACTAAGCACGTTGCGCAGATTCTCGAC
TCACGGATGAACACTAAGTACGATGAGAATGACAAGCTGATCCGCGAGGTGAAGGTCATCACCCTGAAGT
CAAAGCTCGTCTCCGACTTCAGGAAGGATTTCCAGTTCTACAAGGTTCGGGAGATCAACAATTACCACCA
TGCCCATGACGCGTACCTGAACGCGGTGGTCGGCACAGCTCTGATCAAGAAGTACCCAAAGCTCGAGAGC
GAGTTCGTGTACGGGGACTACAAGGTTTACGATGTGAGGAAGATGATCGCCAAGTCGGAGCAGGAGATTG
GCAAGGCTACCGCCAAGTACTTCTTCTACTCTAACATTATGAATTTCTTCAAGACAGAGATCACTCTGGC
CAATGGCGAGATCCGGAAGCGCCCCCTCATCGAGACGAACGGCGAGACGGGGGAGATCGTGTGGGACAAG
GGCAGGGATTTCGCGACCGTCAGGAAGGTTCTCTCCATGCCACAAGTGAATATCGTCAAGAAGACAGAGG
TCCAGACTGGCGGGTTCTCTAAGGAGTCAATTCTGCCTAAGCGGAACAGCGACAAGCTCATCGCCCGCAA
GAAGGACTGGGATCCGAAGAAGTACGGCGGGTTCGACAGCCCCACTGTGGCCTACTCGGTCCTGGTTGTG
GCGAAGGTTGAGAAGGGCAAGTCCAAGAAGCTCAAGAGCGTGAAGGAGCTGCTGGGGATCACGATTATGG
AGCGCTCCAGCTTCGAGAAGAACCCGATCGATTTCCTGGAGGCGAAGGGCTACAAGGAGGTGAAGAAGGA
CCTGATCATTAAGCTCCCCAAGTACTCACTCTTCGAGCTGGAGAACGGCAGGAAGCGGATGCTGGCTTCC
GCTGGCGAGCTGCAGAAGGGGAACGAGCTGGCTCTGCCGTCCAAGTATGTGAACTTCCTCTACCTGGCCT
CCCACTACGAGAAGCTCAAGGGCAGCCCCGAGGACAACGAGCAGAAGCAGCTGTTCGTCGAGCAGCACAA
GCATTACCTCGACGAGATCATTGAGCAGATTTCCGAGTTCTCCAAGCGCGTGATCCTGGCCGACGCGAAT
CTGGATAAGGTCCTCTCCGCGTACAACAAGCACCGCGACAAGCCAATCAGGGAGCAGGCTGAGAATATCA
TTCATCTCTTCACCCTGACGAACCTCGGCGCCCCTGCTGCTTTCAAGTACTTCGACACAACTATCGATCG
CAAGAGGTACACAAGCACTAAGGAGGTCCTGGACGCGACCCTCATCCACCAGTCGATTACCGGCCTCTAC
GAGACGCGCATCGACCTGTCTCAGCTCGGGGGCGACGAATTCTCCGGGAGCGAGACGCCAGGCACCTCCG
AGTCGGCCACCCCAGAATCTGCCACAGTGGTGTCCGGCCAAAAGCAGGACCGCCAGGGCGGAGAACGCAG
AAGGTCCCAGCTCGATAGGGATCAGTGTGCCTACTGCAAGGAGAAGGGCCACTGGGCCAAAGACTGCCCG
AAAAAGCCGCGCGGCCCACGCGGCCCAAGGCCACAAACATCCCTCCTTCCAAAGAAGAAGCGGAAGGTGG
AGCTCAGCGGAGGATCTTCCGGAGGATCTAGCGGCTCCGAGACACCAGGAACATCCGAAAGCGCTACACC
AGAATCTAGCGGAGGCTCTTCCGGAGGATCTAGGCCTACCCTCAACATCGAGGATGAGTATCGCCTCCAC
GAAACCTCCAAAGAACCGGACGTGTCCCTCGGCAGCACATGGCTCAGCGACTTCCCACAAGCGTGGGCCG
AAACCGGCGGCATGGGCCTCGCCGTCCGCCAAGCCCCACTCATTATCCCGCTGAAGGCGACCTCCACACC
GGTGTCCATCAAGCAGTACCCGATGAGCCAAGAGGCGAGGCTCGGGATTAAGCCGCACATTCAGCGCCTC
CTCGATCAAGGCATTCTCGTGCCGTGCCAATCCCCGTGGAATACACCACTCCTCCCGGTCAAAAAGCCGG
GCACCAACGACTATCGCCCGGTCCAAGATCTCCGCGAGGTCAACAAGCGCGTGGAAGACATCCACCCGAC
CGTCCCGAACCCGTATAATCTGCTCTCCGGGCTCCCACCATCCCACCAGTGGTATACAGTGCTGGACCTC
AAAGACGCCTTCTTCTGTCTCCGCCTCCACCCAACAAGCCAGCCGCTCTTCGCCTTCGAGTGGCGCGACC
CGGAGATGGGCATCTCCGGCCAACTGACATGGACACGCCTCCCGCAAGGCTTCAAGAACAGCCCGACACT
CTTCAACGAGGCGCTCCATAGGGACCTCGCGGATTTTCGCATCCAGCATCCGGACCTCATCCTCCTCCAG
TATGTGGATGATCTCCTCCTCGCCGCGACCTCCGAGCTGGATTGTCAACAAGGCACACGCGCGCTCCTCC
AAACACTCGGGAACCTCGGCTATCGCGCGTCCGCGAAAAAGGCCCAAATCTGCCAGAAGCAAGTGAAGTA
CCTCGGGTATCTGCTCAAGGAAGGCCAACGCTGGCTCACCGAAGCGCGCAAAGAAACAGTGATGGGGCAA
CCGACACCGAAAACACCACGCCAGCTGCGCGAGTTTCTCGGCAAAGCCGGCTTCTGTCGCCTCTTCATCC
CGGGCTTTGCCGAGATGGCCGCGCCACTCTACCCACTCACCAAGCCGGGCACACTGTTTAACTGGGGGCC
GGATCAGCAGAAAGCCTACCAAGAGATCAAACAAGCGCTCCTCACCGCCCCAGCGCTCGGGCTCCCAGAT
CTCACAAAGCCGTTCGAGCTGTTCGTCGATGAGAAGCAAGGCTACGCGAAGGGCGTGCTCACACAGAAGC
TCGGCCCGTGGAGGAGGCCAGTGGCCTATCTCTCCAAAAAACTCGATCCAGTGGCCGCCGGCTGGCCACC
GTGTCTGCGCATGGTCGCCGCGATTGCCGTGCTCACAAAGGATGCCGGCAAACTCACAATGGGCCAGCCG
CTGGTGATCCTCGCGCCACATGCCGTGGAAGCCCTCGTCAAACAGCCGCCGGATAGGTGGCTCTCCAATG
CGCGCATGACCCATTACCAAGCGCTCCTCCTCGACACCGATCGCGTCCAGTTCGGCCCAGTGGTCGCCCT
CAATCCGGCGACACTGCTGCCACTCCCAGAGGAGGGCCTCCAACACAACTGTCTGGATATTCTCGCGGAA
GCGCATGGCACAAGGCCAGACCTCACAGATCAACCGCTCAGCGGCGGCAGCCCGAAGAAGAAAAGGAAGG
TGTGAGAGCTCAGAGCTTTCGTTCGTATCATCGGTTTCGACAACGTTCGTCAAGTTCAATGCATCAGTTT
CATTGCGCACACACCAGAATCCTACTGAGTTTGAGTATTATGGCATTGGGAAAACTGTTTTTCTTGTACC
ATTTGTTGTGCTTGTAATTTACTGTGTTTTTTATTCGGTTTTCGCTATCGAACTGTGAAATGGAAATGGA
TGGAGAAGAGTTAATGAATGATATGGTCCTTTTGTTCATTCTCAAATTAATATTATTTGTTTTTTCTCTT
ATTTGTTGTGTGTTGAATTTGAAATTATAAGAGATATGCAAACATTTTGTTTTGAGTAAAAATGTGTCAA
ATCGTGGCCTCTAATGACCGAAGTTAATATGAGGAGTAAAACACTTGTAGTTGTACCATTATGCTTATTC
ACTAGGCAACAAATATATTTTCAGACCTAGAAAAGCTGCAAATGTTACTGAATACAAGTATGTCCTCTTG
TGTTTTAGACATTTATGAACTTTCCTTTATGTAATTTTCCAGAATCCTTGTCAGATTCTAATCATTGCTT
TATAATTATAGTTATACTCATGGATTTGTAGTTGAGTATGAAAATATTTTTTAATGCATTTTATGACTTG
CCAATTGATTGACAACGAATTCGTAATCATGTCATAGCTGTTTCCTGTGTGAAATTGTTATCCGCTCACA
ATTCCACACAACATACGAGCCGGAAGCATAAAGTGTAAAGCCTGGGGTGCCTAATGAGTGAGCTAACTCA
CATTAATTGCGTTGCGCTCACTGCCCGCTTTCCAGTCGGGAAACCTGTCGTGCCAGCTGCATTAATGAAT
CGGCCAACGCGCGGGGAGAGGCGGTTTGCGTATTGGCTAGAGCAGCTTGCCAACATGGTGGAGCACGACA
CTCTCGTCTACTCCAAGAATATCAAAGATACAGTCTCAGAAGACCAAAGGGCTATTGAGACTTTTCAACA
AAGGGTAATATCGGGAAACCTCCTCGGATTCCATTGCCCAGCTATCTGTCACTTCATCAAAAGGACAGTA
GAAAAGGAAGGTGGCACCTACAAATGCCATCATTGCGATAAAGGAAAGGCTATCGTTCAAGATGCCTCTG
CCGACAGTGGTCCCAAAGATGGACCCCCACCCACGAGGAGCATCGTGGAAAAAGAAGACGTTCCAACCAC
GTCTTCAAAGCAAGTGGATTGATGTGAACATGGTGGAGCACGACACTCTCGTCTACTCCAAGAATATCAA
AGATACAGTCTCAGAAGACCAAAGGGCTATTGAGACTTTTCAACAAAGGGTAATATCGGGAAACCTCCTC
GGATTCCATTGCCCAGCTATCTGTCACTTCATCAAAAGGACAGTAGAAAAGGAAGGTGGCACCTACAAAT
GCCATCATTGCGATAAAGGAAAGGCTATCGTTCAAGATGCCTCTGCCGACAGTGGTCCCAAAGATGGACC
CCCACCCACGAGGAGCATCGTGGAAAAAGAAGACGTTCCAACCACGTCTTCAAAGCAAGTGGATTGATGT
GATATCTCCACTGACGTAAGGGATGACGCACAATCCCACTATCCTTCGCAAGACCCTTCCTCTATATAAG
GAAGTTCATTTCATTTGGAGAGGACACGCTGAAATCACCAGTCTCTCTCTACAAATCTATCTCTCTCGAG
CTTTCGCAGATCCGGGGGGCAATGAGATATGAAAAAGCCTGAACTCACCGCGACGTCTGTCGAGAAGTTT
CTGATCGAAAAGTTCGACAGCGTCTCCGACCTGATGCAGCTCTCGGAGGGCGAAGAATCTCGTGCTTTCA
GCTTCGATGTAGGAGGGCGTGGATATGTCCTGCGGGTAAATAGCTGCGCCGATGGTTTCTACAAAGATCG
TTATGTTTATCGGCACTTTGCATCGGCCGCGCTCCCGATTCCGGAAGTGCTTGACATTGGGGAGTTTAGC
GAGAGCCTGACCTATTGCATCTCCCGCCGTTCACAGGGTGTCACGTTGCAAGACCTGCCTGAAACCGAAC
TGCCCGCTGTTCTACAACCGGTCGCGGAGGCTATGGATGCGATCGCTGCGGCCGATCTTAGCCAGACGAG
CGGGTTCGGCCCATTCGGACCGCAAGGAATCGGTCAATACACTACATGGCGTGATTTCATATGCGCGATT
GCTGATCCCCATGTGTATCACTGGCAAACTGTGATGGACGACACCGTCAGTGCGTCCGTCGCGCAGGCTC
TCGATGAGCTGATGCTTTGGGCCGAGGACTGCCCCGAAGTCCGGCACCTCGTGCACGCGGATTTCGGCTC
CAACAATGTCCTGACGGACAATGGCCGCATAACAGCGGTCATTGACTGGAGCGAGGCGATGTTCGGGGAT
TCCCAATACGAGGTCGCCAACATCTTCTTCTGGAGGCCGTGGTTGGCTTGTATGGAGCAGCAGACGCGCT
ACTTCGAGCGGAGGCATCCGGAGCTTGCAGGATCGCCACGACTCCGGGCGTATATGCTCCGCATTGGTCT
TGACCAACTCTATCAGAGCTTGGTTGACGGCAATTTCGATGATGCAGCTTGGGCGCAGGGTCGATGCGAC
GCAATCGTCCGATCCGGAGCCGGGACTGTCGGGCGTACACAAATCGCCCGCAGAAGCGCGGCCGTCTGGA
CCGATGGCTGTGTAGAAGTACTCGCCGATAGTGGAAACCGACGCCCCAGCACTCGTCCGAGGGCAAAGAA
ATAGAGTAGATGCCGACCGGGATCTGTCGATCGACAAGCTCGAGTTTCTCCATAATAATGTGTGAGTAGT
TCCCAGATAAGGGAATTAGGGTTCCTATAGGGTTTCGCTCATGTGTTGAGCATATAAGAAACCCTTAGTA
TGTATTTGTATTTGTAAAATACTTCTATCAATAAAATTTCTAATTCCTAAAACCAAAATCCAGTACTAAA
ATCCAGATCCCCCGAATTAATTCGGCGTTAATTCAGTACATTAAAAACGTCCGCAATGTGTTATTAAGTT
GTCTAAGCGTCAATTTGTTTACACCACAATATATCCTGCCACCAGCCAGCCAACAGCTCCCCGACCGGCA
GCTCGGCACAAAATCACCACTCGATACAGGCAGCCCATCAGTCCGGGACGGCGTCAGCGGGAGAGCCGTT
GTAAGGCGGCAGACTTTGCTCATGTTACCGATGCTATTCGGAAGAACGGCAACTAAGCTGCCGGGTTTGA
AACACGGATGATCTCGCGGAGGGTAGCATGTTGATTGTAACGATGACAGAGCGTTGCTGCCTGTGATCAC
CGCGGTTTCAAAATCGGCTCCGTCGATACTATGTTATACGCCAACTTTGAAAACAACTTTGAAAAAGCTG
TTTTCTGGTATTTAAGGTTTTAGAATGCAAGGAACAGTGAATTGGAGTTCGTCTTGTTATAATTAGCTTC
TTGGGGTATCTTTAAATACTGTAGAAAAGAGGAAGGAAATAATAAATGGCTAAAATGAGAATATCACCGG
AATTGAAAAAACTGATCGAAAAATACCGCTGCGTAAAAGATACGGAAGGAATGTCTCCTGCTAAGGTATA
TAAGCTGGTGGGAGAAAATGAAAACCTATATTTAAAAATGACGGACAGCCGGTATAAAGGGACCACCTAT
GATGTGGAACGGGAAAAGGACATGATGCTATGGCTGGAAGGAAAGCTGCCTGTTCCAAAGGTCCTGCACT
TTGAACGGCATGATGGCTGGAGCAATCTGCTCATGAGTGAGGCCGATGGCGTCCTTTGCTCGGAAGAGTA
TGAAGATGAACAAAGCCCTGAAAAGATTATCGAGCTGTATGCGGAGTGCATCAGGCTCTTTCACTCCATC
GACATATCGGATTGTCCCTATACGAATAGCTTAGACAGCCGCTTAGCCGAATTGGATTACTTACTGAATA
ACGATCTGGCCGATGTGGATTGCGAAAACTGGGAAGAAGACACTCCATTTAAAGATCCGCGCGAGCTGTA
TGATTTTTTAAAGACGGAAAAGCCCGAAGAGGAACTTGTCTTTTCCCACGGCGACCTGGGAGACAGCAAC
ATCTTTGTGAAAGATGGCAAAGTAAGTGGCTTTATTGATCTTGGGAGAAGCGGCAGGGCGGACAAGTGGT
ATGACATTGCCTTCTGCGTCCGGTCGATCAGGGAGGATATCGGGGAAGAACAGTATGTCGAGCTATTTTT
TGACTTACTGGGGATCAAGCCTGATTGGGAGAAAATAAAATATTATATTTTACTGGATGAATTGTTTTAG
TACCTAGAATGCATGACCAAAATCCCTTAACGTGAGTTTTCGTTCCACTGAGCGTCAGACCCCGTAGAAA
AGATCAAAGGATCTTCTTGAGATCCTTTTTTTCTGCGCGTAATCTGCTGCTTGCAAACAAAAAAACCACC
GCTACCAGCGGTGGTTTGTTTGCCGGATCAAGAGCTACCAACTCTTTTTCCGAAGGTAACTGGCTTCAGC
AGAGCGCAGATACCAAATACTGTCCTTCTAGTGTAGCCGTAGTTAGGCCACCACTTCAAGAACTCTGTAG
CACCGCCTACATACCTCGCTCTGCTAATCCTGTTACCAGTGGCTGCTGCCAGTGGCGATAAGTCGTGTCT
TACCGGGTTGGACTCAAGACGATAGTTACCGGATAAGGCGCAGCGGTCGGGCTGAACGGGGGGTTCGTGC
ACACAGCCCAGCTTGGAGCGAACGACCTACACCGAACTGAGATACCTACAGCGTGAGCTATGAGAAAGCG
CCACGCTTCCCGAAGGGAGAAAGGCGGACAGGTATCCGGTAAGCGGCAGGGTCGGAACAGGAGAGCGCAC
GAGGGAGCTTCCAGGGGGAAACGCCTGGTATCTTTATAGTCCTGTCGGGTTTCGCCACCTCTGACTTGAG
CGTCGATTTTTGTGATGCTCGTCAGGGGGGCGGAGCCTATGGAAAAACGCCAGCAACGCGGCCTTTTTAC
GGTTCCTGGCCTTTTGCTGGCCTTTTGCTCACATGTTCTTTCCTGCGTTATCCCCTGATTCTGTGGATAA
CCGTATTACCGCCTTTGAGTGAGCTGATACCGCTCGCCGCAGCCGAACGACCGAGCGCAGCGAGTCAGTG
AGCGAGGAAGCGGAAGAGCGCCTGATGCGGTATTTTCTCCTTACGCATCTGTGCGGTATTTCACACCGCA
TATGGTGCACTCTCAGTACAATCTGCTCTGATGCCGCATAGTTAAGCCAGTATACACTCCGCTATCGCTA
CGTGACTGGGTCATGGCTGCGCCCCGACACCCGCCAACACCCGCTGACGCGCCCTGACGGGCTTGTCTGC
TCCCGGCATCCGCTTACAGACAAGCTGTGACCGTCTCCGGGAGCTGCATGTGTCAGAGGTTTTCACCGTC
ATCACCGAAACGCGCGAGGCAGGGTGCCTTGATGTGGGCGCCGGCGGTCGAGTGGCGACGGCGCGGCTTG
TCCGCGCCCTGGTAGATTGCCTGGCCGTAGGCCAGCCATTTTTGAGCGGCCAGCGGCCGCGATAGGCCGA
CGCGAAGCGGCGGGGCGTAGGGAGCGCAGCGACCGAAGGGTAGGCGCTTTTTGCAGCTCTTCGGCTGTGC
GCTGGCCAGACAGTTATGCACAGGCCAGGCGGGTTTTAAGAGTTTTAATAAGTTTTAAAGAGTTTTAGGC
GGAAAAATCGCCTTTTTTCTCTTTTATATCAGTCACTTACATGTGTGACCGGTTCCCAATGTACGGCTTT
GGGTTCCCAATGTACGGGTTCCGGTTCCCAATGTACGGCTTTGGGTTCCCAATGTACGTGCTATCCACAG
GAAACAGACCTTTTCGACCTTTTTCCCCTGCTAGGGCAATTTGCCCTAGCATCTGCTCCGTACATTAGGA
ACCGGCGGATGCTTCGCCCTCGATCAGGTTGCGGTAGCGCATGACTAGGATCGGGCCAGCCTGCCCCGCC
TCCTCCTTCAAATCGTACTCCGGCAGGTCATTTGACCCGATCAGCTTGCGCACGGTGAAACAGAACTTCT
TGAACTCTCCGGCGCTGCCACTGCGTTCGTAGATCGTCTTGAACAACCATCTGGCTTCTGCCTTGCCTGC
GGCGCGGCGTGCCAGGCGGTAGAGAAAACGGCCGATGCCGGGATCGATCAAAAAGTAATCGGGGTGAACC
GTCAGCACGTCCGGGTTCTTGCCTTCTGTGATCTCGCGGTACATCCAATCAGCTAGCTCGATCTCGATGT
ACTCCGGCCGCCCGGTTTCGCTCTTTACGATCTTGTAGCGGCTAATCAAGGCTTCACCCTCGGATACCGT
CACCAGGCGGCCGTTCTTGGCCTTCTTCGTACGCTGCATGGCAACGTGCGTGGTGTTTAACCGAATGCAG
GTTTCTACCAGGTCGTCTTTCTGCTTTCCGCCATCGGCTCGCCGGCAGAACTTGAGTACGTCCGCAACGT
GTGGACGGAACACGCGGCCGGGCTTGTCTCCCTTCCCTTCCCGGTATCGGTTCATGGATTCGGTTAGATG
GGAAACCGCCATCAGTACCAGGTCGTAATCCCACACACTGGCCATGCCGGCCGGCCCTGCGGAAACCTCT
ACGTGCCCGTCTGGAAGCTCGTAGCGGATCACCTCGCCAGCTCGTCGGTCACGCTTCGACAGACGGAAAA
CGGCCACGTCCATGATGCTGCGACTATCGCGGGTGCCCACGTCATAGAGCATCGGAACGAAAAAATCTGG
TTGCTCGTCGCCCTTGGGCGGCTTCCTAATCGACGGCGCACCGGCTGCCGGCGGTTGCCGGGATTCTTTG
CGGATTCGATCAGCGGCCGCTTGCCACGATTCACCGGGGCGTGCTTCTGCCTCGATGCGTTGCCGCTGGG
CGGCCTGCGCGGCCTTCAACTTCTCCACCAGGTCATCACCCAGCGCCGCGCCGATTTGTACCGGGCCGGA
TGGTTTGCGACCGCTCACGCCGATTCCTCGGGCTTGGGGGTTCCAGTGCCATTGCAGGGCCGGCAGGCAA
CCCAGCCGCTTACGCCTGGCCAACCGCCCGTTCCTCCACACATGGGGCATTCCACGGCGTCGGTGCCTGG
TTGTTCTTGATTTTCCATGCCGCCTCCTTTAGCCGCTAAAATTCATCTACTCATTTATTCATTTGCTCAT
TTACTCTGGTAGCTGCGCGATGTATTCAGATAGCAGCTCGGTAATGGTCTTGCCTTGGCGTACCGCGTAC
ATCTTCAGCTTGGTGTGATCCTCCGCCGGCAACTGAAAGTTGACCCGCTTCATGGCTGGCGTGTCTGCCA
GGCTGGCCAACGTTGCAGCCTTGCTGCTGCGTGCGCTCGGACGGCCGGCACTTAGCGTGTTTGTGCTTTT
GCTCATTTTCTCTTTACCTCATTAACTCAAATGAGTTTTGATTTAATTTCAGCGGCCAGCGCCTGGACCT
CGCGGGCAGCGTCGCCCTCGGGTTCTGATTCAAGAACGGTTGTGCCGGCGGCGGCAGTGCCTGGGTAGCT
CACGCGCTGCGTGATACGGGACTCAAGAATGGGCAGCTCGTACCCGGCCAGCGCCTCGGCAACCTCACCG
CCGATGCGCGTGCCTTTGATCGCCCGCGACACGACAAAGGCCGCTTGTAGCCTTCCATCCGTGACCTCAA
TGCGCTGCTTAACCAGCTCCACCAGGTCGGCGGTGGCCCATATGTCGTAAGGGCTTGGCTGCACCGGAAT
CAGCACGAAGTCGGCTGCCTTGATCGCGGACACAGCCAAGTCCGCCGCCTGGGGCGCTCCGTCGATCACT
ACGAAGTCGCGCCGGCCGATGGCCTTCACGTCGCGGTCAATCGTCGGGCGGTCGATGCCGACAACGGTTA
GCGGTTGATCTTCCCGCACGGCCGCCCAATCGCGGGCACTGCCCTGGGGATCGGAATCGACTAACAGAAC
ATCGGCCCCGGCGAGTTGCAGGGCGCGGGCTAGATGGGTTGCGATGGTCGTCTTGCCTGACCCGCCTTTC
TGGTTAAGTACAGCGATAACCTTCATGCGTTCCCCTTGCGTATTTGTTTATTTACTCATCGCATCATATA
CGCAGCGACCGCATGACGCAAGCTGTTTTACTCAAATACACATCACCTTTTTAGACGGCGGCGCTCGGTT
TCTTCAGCGGCCAAGCTGGCCGGCCAGGCCGCCAGCTTGGCATCAGACAAACCGGCCAGGATTTCATGCA
GCCGCACGGTTGAGACGTGCGCGGGCGGCTCGAACACGTACCCGGCCGCGATCATCTCCGCCTCGATCTC
TTCGGTAATGAAAAACGGTTCGTCCTGGCCGTCCTGGTGCGGTTTCATGCTTGTTCCTCTTGGCGTTCAT
TCTCGGCGGCCGCCAGGGCGTCGGCCTCGGTCAATGCGTCCTCACGGAAGGCACCGCGCCGCCTGGCCTC
GGTGGGCGTCACTTCCTCGCTGCGCTCAAGTGCGCGGTACAGGGTCGAGCGATGCACGCCAAGCAGTGCA
GCCGCCTCTTTCACGGTGCGGCCTTCCTGGTCGATCAGCTCGCGGGCGTGCGCGATCTGTGCCGGGGTGA
GGGTAGGGCGGGGGCCAAACTTCACGCCTCGGGCCTTGGCGGCCTCGCGCCCGCTCCGGGTGCGGTCGAT
GATTAGGGAACGCTCGAACTCGGCAATGCCGGCGAACACGGTCAACACCATGCGGCCGGCCGGCGTGGTG
GTGTCGGCCCACGGCTCTGCCAGGCTACGCAGGCCCGCGCCGGCCTCCTGGATGCGCTCGGCAATGTCCA
GTAGGTCGCGGGTGCTGCGGGCCAGGCGGTCTAGCCTGGTCACTGTCACAACGTCGCCAGGGCGTAGGTG
GTCAAGCATCCTGGCCAGCTCCGGGCGGTCGCGCCTGGTGCCGGTGATCTTCTCGGAAAACAGCTTGGTG
CAGCCGGCCGCGTGCAGTTCGGCCCGTTGGTTGGTCAAGTCCTGGTCGTCGGTGCTGACGCGGGCATAGC
CCAGCAGGCCAGCGGCGGCGCTCTTGTTCATGGCGTAATGTCTCCGGTTCTAGTCGCAAGTATTCTACTT
TATGCGACTAAAACACGCGACAAGAAAACGCCAGGAAAAGGGCAGGGCGGCAGCCTGTCGCGTAACTTAG
GACTTGTGCGACATGTCGTTTTCAGAAGACGGCTGCACTGAACGTCAGAAGCCGACTGCACTATAGCAGC
GGAGGGGTTGGATCAAAGTACTTTGATCCCGAGGGGAACCCTGTGGTTGGCATGCACATACAAATGGACG
AACGGATAAACCTTTTCACGCCCTTTTAAATATCCGATTATTCTAA
