Features (pLannotate 1.2.2; 27 found; start..end, strand, type, name):
    199..223     -  misc_feature   RB T-DNA repeat: right border repeat from nopaline C58 T-DNA
    289..443     -  CDS            lacZα (fragment): LacZα fragment of β-galactosidase; lacZ fragment
    505..884     +  promoter       OsU3 promoter: Oryza sativa (rice) snRNA U3 promoter
    902..925     +  promoter       Pc promoter (fragment): intI1 (promoter lies within the coding sequence); class 1 integron promoter
   1101..1157    +  CDS            GmR (fragment): gentamycin acetyltransferase; aacC1; confers resistance to gentamycin
   1168..1955    +  CDS            SmR (fragment): aminoglycoside adenylyltransferase (Murphy, 1985); aadA; confers resistance to spectinomycin and streptomycin
   2107..2182    +  misc_RNA       gRNA scaffold: guide RNA scaffold for the Streptococcus pyogenes CRISPR/Cas9 system
   2486..4477    +  promoter       Ubi promoter: maize polyubiquitin gene promoter
   4509..8609    +  CDS            cas9: CAS9_STRP1 - Also known as csn1 From Streptococcus pyogenes serotype M1.
   8670..10502   +  CDS            gag-pol (fragment): POL_MLVMS - Experimental evidence at protein level: Swiss-Prot protein existence level 1. [Integrase]: Catalyzes viral DNA integration into the host chromosome, by performing a series of DNA cutting and joining reactions. This enzyme activity takes place after virion entry into a cell and reverse transcription of the RNA genome in dsDNA. The first step in the integration process is 3' processing. This step requires a complex comprising the viral genome, matrix protein and integrase. This complex is called the pre-integration complex (PIC). The integrase protein removes 2 nucleotides from each
  10547..11179   +  terminator     E9 terminator: terminator and polyadenylation signal from the pea rbcS-E9 gene
  11216..11238   -  protein_bind   lac operator (fragment): The lac repressor binds to the lac operator to inhibit transcription in E. coli. This inhibition can be relieved by adding lactose or isopropyl-β-D-thiogalactopyranoside (IPTG). lac repressor encoded by lacI
  11242..11272   -  promoter       lac promoter: promoter for the E. coli lac operon
  11287..11308   -  protein_bind   CAP binding site: CAP binding activates transcription in the presence of cAMP. E. coli catabolite activator protein
  11321..11409   -  CDS            lacI (fragment): lac repressor; lacI; The lac repressor binds to the lac operator to inhibit transcription in E. coli. This inhibition can be relieved by adding lactose or isopropyl-β-D-thiogalactopyranoside (IPTG).
  11499..12175   +  promoter       CaMV 35S promoter (enhanced): cauliflower mosaic virus 35S promoter with a duplicated enhancer region
  12242..13267   +  CDS            HygR: hygromycin B phosphotransferase confers resistance to hygromycin
  13308..13482   +  polyA_signal   CaMV poly(A) signal: cauliflower mosaic virus polyadenylation signal
  13560..13584   -  misc_feature   LB T-DNA repeat: left border repeat from nopaline C58 T-DNA
  14009..14803   +  CDS            KanR: aminoglycoside phosphotransferase; aphA-3; confers resistance to kanamycin
  14890..15478   +  rep_origin     ori: high-copy-number ColE1/pMB1/pBR322/pUC origin of replication
  15664..15804   -  misc_feature   bom: basis of mobility region from pBR322
  15906..15945   -  CDS            rop (fragment): Rop protein, which maintains plasmids at low copy number; rop
  16148..16342   -  rep_origin     pVS1 oriV: origin of replication for the Pseudomonas plasmid pVS1 (Heeb et al., 2000)
  16408..17481   -  CDS            pVS1 RepA: replication protein from the Pseudomonas plasmid pVS1 (Heeb et al., 2000)
  17910..18539   -  CDS            pVS1 StaA: stability protein from the Pseudomonas plasmid pVS1 (Heeb et al., 2000)
  19099..19500   -  CDS            Y4CG_SINFN (fragment): Protein inferred from homology: Swiss-Prot protein existence level 3. From Sinorhizobium fredii (strain NBRC 101917 / NGR234).
>Addgene plasmid #183097 | pH-ePPE | addgene full sequence | sequence record 358617 | Addgene NGS Result
CGACATGTCGTTTTCAGAAGACGGCTGCACTGAACGTCAGAAGCCGACTGCACTATAGCAGCGGAGGGGT
TGGATCAAAGTACTTTGATCCCGAGGGGAACCCTGTGGTTGGCATGCACATACAAATGGACGAACGGATA
AACCTTTTCACGCCCTTTTAAATATCCGATTATTCTAATAAACGCTCTTTTCTCTTAGGTTTACCCGCCA
ATATATCCTGTCAAACACTGATAGTTTAAACTGAAGGCGGGAAACGACAATCTGATCCAAGCTCAAGCTG
CTCTAGCATTCGCCATTCAGGCTGCGCAACTGTTGGGAAGGGCGATCGGTGCGGGCCTCTTCGCTATTAC
GCCAGCTGGCGAAAGGGGGATGTGCTGCAAGGCGATTAAGTTGGGTAACGCCAGGGTTTTCCCAGTCACG
ACGTTGTAAAACGACGGCCAGTGCCATAGTAATTCATCCAGGTCTCCAAGTTCTAGGATTTTCAGAACTG
CAACTTATTTTATCAAGGAATCTTTAAACATACGAACAGATCACTTAAAGTTCTTCTGAAGCAACTTAAA
GTTATCAGGCATGCATGGATCTTGGAGGAATCAGATGTGCAGTCAGGGACCATAGCACAAGACAGGCGTC
TTCTACTGGTGCTACCAGCAAATGCTGGAAGCCGGGAACACTGGGTACGTTGGAAACCACGTGATGTGAA
GAAGTAAGATAAACTGTAGGAGAAAAGCATTTCGTAGTGGGCCATGAAGCCTTTCAGGACATGTATTGCA
GTATGGGCCGGCCCATTACGCAATTGGACGACAACAAAGACTAGTATTAGTACCACCTCGGCTATCCACA
TAGATCAAAGCTGATTTAAAAGAGTTGTGCAGATGATCCGTGGCGTGAGACCAACCCAGTGGACATAAGC
CTGTTCGGTTCGTAAGCTGTAATGCAAGTAGCGTATGCGCTCACGCAACTGGTCCAGAACCTTGACCGAA
CGCAGCGGTGGTAACGGCGCAGTGGCGGTTTTCATGGCTTGTTATGACTGTTTTTTTGGGGTACAGTCTA
TGCCTCGGGCATCCAAGCAGCAAGCGCGTTACGCCGTGGGTCGATGTTTGATGTTATGGAGCAGCAACGA
TGTTACGCAGCAGGGCAGTCGCCCTAAAACAAAGTTAAACATCATGGGGGAAGCGGTGATCGCCGAAGTA
TCGACTCAACTATCAGAGGTAGTTGGCGTCATCGAGCGCCATCTCGAACCGACGTTGCTGGCCGTACATT
TGTACGGCTCCGCAGTGGATGGCGGCCTGAAGCCACACAGTGATATTGATTTGCTGGTTACGGTGACCGT
AAGGCTTGATGAAACAACGCGGCGAGCTTTGATCAACGACCTTTTGGAAACTTCGGCTTCCCCTGGAGAG
AGCGAGATTCTCCGCGCTGTAGAAGTCACCATTGTTGTGCACGACGACATCATTCCGTGGCGTTATCCAG
CTAAGCGCGAACTGCAATTTGGAGAATGGCAGCGCAATGACATTCTTGCAGGTATCTTCGAGCCAGCCAC
GATCGACATTGATCTGGCTATCTTGCTGACAAAAGCAAGAGAACATAGCGTTGCCTTGGTAGGTCCAGCG
GCGGAGGAACTCTTTGATCCGGTTCCTGAACAGGATCTATTTGAGGCGCTAAATGAAACCTTAACGCTAT
GGAACTCGCCGCCCGACTGGGCTGGCGATGAGCGAAATGTAGTGCTTACGTTGTCCCGCATTTGGTACAG
CGCAGTAACCGGCAAAATCGCGCCGAAGGATGTCGCTGCCGACTGGGCAATGGAGCGCCTGCCGGCCCAG
TATCAGCCCGTCATACTTGAAGCTAGACAGGCTTATCTTGGACAAGAAGAAGATCGCTTGGCCTCGCGCG
CAGATCAGTTGGAAGAATTTGTCCACTACGTGAAAGGCGAGATCACCAAGGTAGTCGGCAAATAATGTCT
AGCTAGAAATTCGTTCAAGCCGACGCCGCTTCGCGGCGCGGCTTAACTCAAGCGTTAGATGCACTAAGCA
CATAATTGCTCACAGCCAAACTATCAGGTCAAGTCTGCTTTTATTATTTTTAAGCGTGCATAATAAGCCG
GTCTCGGTTTTAGAGCTAGAAATAGCAAGTTAAAATAAGGCTAGTCCGTTATCAACTTGAAAAAGTGGCA
CCGAGTCGGTGCTTTTTTTTTTCGTTTTGCATTGAGTTTTCTCCGTCGCATGTTTGCAGTTTTATTTTCC
GTTTTGCATTGAAATTTCTCCGTCTCATGTTTGCAGCGTGTTCAAAAAGTACGCAGCTGTATTTCACTTA
TTTACGGCGCCACATTTTCATGCCGTTTGTGCCAACTATCCCGAGCTAGTGAATACAGCTTGGCTTCACA
CAACACTGGTGACCCGCTGACCTGCTCGTACCTCGTACCGTCGTACGGCACAGCATTTGGAATTAAAGGG
TGTGATCGATACTGCTTGCTGCTAAGCTTGCATGCCTGCAGTGCAGCGTGACCCGGTCGTGCCCCTCTCT
AGAGATAATGAGCATTGCATGTCTAAGTTATAAAAAATTACCACATATTTTTTTTGTCACACTTGTTTGA
AGTGCAGTTTATCTATCTTTATACATATATTTAAACTTTACTCTACGAATAATATAATCTATAGTACTAC
AATAATATCAGTGTTTTAGAGAATCATATAAATGAACAGTTAGACATGGTCTAAAGGACAATTGAGTATT
TTGACAACAGGACTCTACAGTTTTATCTTTTTAGTGTGCATGTGTTCTCCTTTTTTTTTGCAAATAGCTT
CACCTATATAATACTTCATCCATTTTATTAGTACATCCATTTAGGGTTTAGGGTTAATGGTTTTTATAGA
CTAATTTTTTTAGTACATCTATTTTATTCTATTTTAGCCTCTAAATTAAGAAAACTAAAACTCTATTTTA
GTTTTTTTATTTAATAATTTAGATATAAAATAGAATAAAATAAAGTGACTAAAAATTAAACAAATACCCT
TTAAGAAATTAAAAAAACTAAGGAAACATTTTTCTTGTTTCGAGTAGATAATGCCAGCCTGTTAAACGCC
GTCGACGAGTCTAACGGACACCAACCAGCGAACCAGCAGCGTCGCGTCGGGCCAAGCGAAGCAGACGGCA
CGGCATCTCTGTCGCTGCCTCTGGACCCCTCTCGAGAGTTCCGCTCCACCGTTGGACTTGCTCCGCTGTC
GGCATCCAGAAATTGCGTGGCGGAGCGGCAGACGTGAGCCGGCACGGCAGGCGGCCTCCTCCTCCTCTCA
CGGCACCGGCAGCTACGGGGGATTCCTTTCCCACCGCTCCTTCGCTTTCCCTTCCTCGCCCGCCGTAATA
AATAGACACCCCCTCCACACCCTCTTTCCCCAACCTCGTGTTGTTCGGAGCGCACACACACACAACCAGA
TCTCCCCCAAATCCACCCGTCGGCACCTCCGCTTCAAGGTACGCCGCTCGTCCTCCCCCCCCCCCNTCTC
TACCTTCTCTAGATCGGCGTTCCGGTCCATGGTTAGGGCCCGGTAGTTCTACTTCTGTTCATGTTTGTGT
TAGATCCGTGTTTGTGTTAGATCCGTGCTGCTAGCGTTCGTACACGGATGCGACCTGTACGTCAGACACG
TTCTGATTGCTAACTTGCCAGTGTTTCTCTTTGGGGAATCCTGGGATGGCTCTAGCCGTTCCGCAGACGG
GATCGATTTCATGATTTTTTTTGTTTCGTTGCATAGGGTTTGGTTTGCCCTTTTCCTTTATTTCAATATA
TGCCGTGCACTTGTTTGTCGGGTCATCTTTTCATGCTTTTTTTTGTCTTGGTTGTGATGATGTGGTCTGG
TTGGGCGGTCGTTCTAGATCGGAGTAGAATTCTGTTTCAAACTACCTGGTGGATTTATTAATTTTGGATC
TGTATGTGTGTGCCATACATATTCATAGTTACGAATTGAAGATGATGGATGGAAATATCGATCTAGGATA
GGTATACATGTTGATGCGGGTTTTACTGATGCATATACAGAGATGCTTTTTGTTCGCTTGGTTGTGATGA
TGTGGTGTGGTTGGGCGGTCGTTCATTCGTTCTAGATCGGAGTAGAATACTGTTTCAAACTACCTGGTGT
ATTTATTAATTTTGGAACTGTATGTGTGTGTCATACATCTTCATAGTTACGAGTTTAAGATGGATGGAAA
TATCGATCTAGGATAGGTATACATGTTGATGTGGGTTTTACTGATGCATATACATGATGGCATATGCAGC
ATCTATTCATATGCTCTAACCTTGAGTACCTATCTATTATAATAAACAAGTATGTTTTATAATTATTTTG
ATCTTGATATACTTGGATGATGGCATATGCAGCAGCTATATGTGGATTTTTTTAGCCCTGCCTTCATACG
CTATTTATTTGCTTGGTACTGTTTCTTTTGTCGATGCTCACCCTGTTGTTTGGTGTTACTTCTGCAGCCC
TAGGATGCCTAAGAAAAAGAGAAAAGTGGACAAGAAGTACTCGATCGGCCTCGATATTGGGACTAACTCT
GTTGGCTGGGCCGTGATCACCGACGAGTACAAGGTGCCCTCAAAGAAGTTCAAGGTCCTGGGCAACACCG
ATCGGCATTCCATCAAGAAGAATCTCATTGGCGCTCTCCTGTTCGACAGCGGCGAGACGGCTGAGGCTAC
GCGGCTCAAGCGCACCGCCCGCAGGCGGTACACGCGCAGGAAGAATCGCATCTGCTACCTGCAGGAGATT
TTCTCCAACGAGATGGCGAAGGTTGACGATTCTTTCTTCCACAGGCTGGAGGAGTCATTCCTCGTGGAGG
AGGATAAGAAGCACGAGCGGCATCCAATCTTCGGCAACATTGTCGACGAGGTTGCCTACCACGAGAAGTA
CCCTACGATCTACCATCTGCGGAAGAAGCTCGTGGACTCCACAGATAAGGCGGACCTCCGCCTGATCTAC
CTCGCTCTGGCCCACATGATTAAGTTCAGGGGCCATTTCCTGATCGAGGGGGATCTCAACCCGGACAATA
GCGATGTTGACAAGCTGTTCATCCAGCTCGTGCAGACGTACAACCAGCTCTTCGAGGAGAACCCCATTAA
TGCGTCAGGCGTCGACGCGAAGGCTATCCTGTCCGCTAGGCTCTCGAAGTCTCGGCGCCTCGAGAACCTG
ATCGCCCAGCTGCCGGGCGAGAAGAAGAACGGCCTGTTCGGGAATCTCATTGCGCTCAGCCTGGGGCTCA
CGCCCAACTTCAAGTCGAATTTCGATCTCGCTGAGGACGCCAAGCTGCAGCTCTCCAAGGACACATACGA
CGATGACCTGGATAACCTCCTGGCCCAGATCGGCGATCAGTACGCGGACCTGTTCCTCGCTGCCAAGAAT
CTGTCGGACGCCATCCTCCTGTCTGATATTCTCAGGGTGAACACCGAGATTACGAAGGCTCCGCTCTCAG
CCTCCATGATCAAGCGCTACGACGAGCACCATCAGGATCTGACCCTCCTGAAGGCGCTGGTCAGGCAGCA
GCTCCCCGAGAAGTACAAGGAGATCTTCTTCGATCAGTCGAAGAACGGCTACGCTGGGTACATTGACGGC
GGGGCCTCTCAGGAGGAGTTCTACAAGTTCATCAAGCCGATTCTGGAGAAGATGGACGGCACGGAGGAGC
TGCTGGTGAAGCTCAATCGCGAGGACCTCCTGAGGAAGCAGCGGACATTCGATAACGGCAGCATCCCACA
CCAGATTCATCTCGGGGAGCTGCACGCTATCCTGAGGAGGCAGGAGGACTTCTACCCTTTCCTCAAGGAT
AACCGCGAGAAGATCGAGAAGATTCTGACTTTCAGGATCCCGTACTACGTCGGCCCACTCGCTAGGGGCA
ACTCCCGCTTCGCTTGGATGACCCGCAAGTCAGAGGAGACGATCACGCCGTGGAACTTCGAGGAGGTGGT
CGACAAGGGCGCTAGCGCTCAGTCGTTCATCGAGAGGATGACGAATTTCGACAAGAACCTGCCAAATGAG
AAGGTGCTCCCTAAGCACTCGCTCCTGTACGAGTACTTCACAGTCTACAACGAGCTGACTAAGGTGAAGT
ATGTGACCGAGGGCATGAGGAAGCCGGCTTTCCTGTCTGGGGAGCAGAAGAAGGCCATCGTGGACCTCCT
GTTCAAGACCAACCGGAAGGTCACGGTTAAGCAGCTCAAGGAGGACTACTTCAAGAAGATTGAGTGCTTC
GATTCGGTCGAGATCTCTGGCGTTGAGGACCGCTTCAACGCCTCCCTGGGGACCTACCACGATCTCCTGA
AGATCATTAAGGATAAGGACTTCCTGGACAACGAGGAGAATGAGGATATCCTCGAGGACATTGTGCTGAC
ACTCACTCTGTTCGAGGACCGGGAGATGATCGAGGAGCGCCTGAAGACTTACGCCCATCTCTTCGATGAC
AAGGTCATGAAGCAGCTCAAGAGGAGGAGGTACACCGGCTGGGGGAGGCTGAGCAGGAAGCTCATCAACG
GCATTCGGGACAAGCAGTCCGGGAAGACGATCCTCGACTTCCTGAAGAGCGATGGCTTCGCGAACCGCAA
TTTCATGCAGCTGATTCACGATGACAGCCTCACATTCAAGGAGGATATCCAGAAGGCTCAGGTGAGCGGC
CAGGGGGACTCGCTGCACGAGCATATCGCGAACCTCGCTGGCTCGCCAGCTATCAAGAAGGGGATTCTGC
AGACCGTGAAGGTTGTGGACGAGCTGGTGAAGGTCATGGGCAGGCACAAGCCTGAGAACATCGTCATTGA
GATGGCCCGGGAGAATCAGACCACGCAGAAGGGCCAGAAGAACTCACGCGAGAGGATGAAGAGGATCGAG
GAGGGCATTAAGGAGCTGGGGTCCCAGATCCTCAAGGAGCACCCGGTGGAGAACACGCAGCTGCAGAATG
AGAAGCTCTACCTGTACTACCTCCAGAATGGCCGCGATATGTATGTGGACCAGGAGCTGGATATTAACAG
GCTCAGCGATTACGACGTCGATGCCATCGTTCCACAGTCATTCCTGAAGGATGACTCCATTGACAACAAG
GTCCTCACCAGGTCGGACAAGAACCGGGGCAAGTCTGATAATGTTCCTTCAGAGGAGGTCGTTAAGAAGA
TGAAGAACTACTGGCGCCAGCTCCTGAATGCCAAGCTGATCACGCAGCGGAAGTTCGATAACCTCACAAA
GGCTGAGAGGGGCGGGCTCTCTGAGCTGGACAAGGCGGGCTTCATCAAGAGGCAGCTGGTCGAGACACGG
CAGATCACTAAGCACGTTGCGCAGATTCTCGACTCACGGATGAACACTAAGTACGATGAGAATGACAAGC
TGATCCGCGAGGTGAAGGTCATCACCCTGAAGTCAAAGCTCGTCTCCGACTTCAGGAAGGATTTCCAGTT
CTACAAGGTTCGGGAGATCAACAATTACCACCATGCCCATGACGCGTACCTGAACGCGGTGGTCGGCACA
GCTCTGATCAAGAAGTACCCAAAGCTCGAGAGCGAGTTCGTGTACGGGGACTACAAGGTTTACGATGTGA
GGAAGATGATCGCCAAGTCGGAGCAGGAGATTGGCAAGGCTACCGCCAAGTACTTCTTCTACTCTAACAT
TATGAATTTCTTCAAGACAGAGATCACTCTGGCCAATGGCGAGATCCGGAAGCGCCCCCTCATCGAGACG
AACGGCGAGACGGGGGAGATCGTGTGGGACAAGGGCAGGGATTTCGCGACCGTCAGGAAGGTTCTCTCCA
TGCCACAAGTGAATATCGTCAAGAAGACAGAGGTCCAGACTGGCGGGTTCTCTAAGGAGTCAATTCTGCC
TAAGCGGAACAGCGACAAGCTCATCGCCCGCAAGAAGGACTGGGATCCGAAGAAGTACGGCGGGTTCGAC
AGCCCCACTGTGGCCTACTCGGTCCTGGTTGTGGCGAAGGTTGAGAAGGGCAAGTCCAAGAAGCTCAAGA
GCGTGAAGGAGCTGCTGGGGATCACGATTATGGAGCGCTCCAGCTTCGAGAAGAACCCGATCGATTTCCT
GGAGGCGAAGGGCTACAAGGAGGTGAAGAAGGACCTGATCATTAAGCTCCCCAAGTACTCACTCTTCGAG
CTGGAGAACGGCAGGAAGCGGATGCTGGCTTCCGCTGGCGAGCTGCAGAAGGGGAACGAGCTGGCTCTGC
CGTCCAAGTATGTGAACTTCCTCTACCTGGCCTCCCACTACGAGAAGCTCAAGGGCAGCCCCGAGGACAA
CGAGCAGAAGCAGCTGTTCGTCGAGCAGCACAAGCATTACCTCGACGAGATCATTGAGCAGATTTCCGAG
TTCTCCAAGCGCGTGATCCTGGCCGACGCGAATCTGGATAAGGTCCTCTCCGCGTACAACAAGCACCGCG
ACAAGCCAATCAGGGAGCAGGCTGAGAATATCATTCATCTCTTCACCCTGACGAACCTCGGCGCCCCTGC
TGCTTTCAAGTACTTCGACACAACTATCGATCGCAAGAGGTACACAAGCACTAAGGAGGTCCTGGACGCG
ACCCTCATCCACCAGTCGATTACCGGCCTCTACGAGACGCGCATCGACCTGTCTCAGCTCGGGGGCGACG
AATTCTCCGGGAGCGAGACGCCAGGCACCTCCGAGTCGGCCACCCCAGAATCTGCCACAGTGGTGTCCGG
CCAAAAGCAGGACCGCCAGGGCGGAGAACGCAGAAGGTCCCAGCTCGATAGGGATCAGTGTGCCTACTGC
AAGGAGAAGGGCCACTGGGCCAAAGACTGCCCGAAAAAGCCGCGCGGCCCACGCGGCCCAAGGCCACAAA
CATCCCTCCTTCCAAAGAAGAAGCGGAAGGTGGAGCTCAGCGGAGGATCTTCCGGAGGATCTAGCGGCTC
CGAGACACCAGGAACATCCGAAAGCGCTACACCAGAATCTAGCGGAGGCTCTTCCGGAGGATCTAGGCCT
ACCCTCAACATCGAGGATGAGTATCGCCTCCACGAAACCTCCAAAGAACCGGACGTGTCCCTCGGCAGCA
CATGGCTCAGCGACTTCCCACAAGCGTGGGCCGAAACCGGCGGCATGGGCCTCGCCGTCCGCCAAGCCCC
ACTCATTATCCCGCTGAAGGCGACCTCCACACCGGTGTCCATCAAGCAGTACCCGATGAGCCAAGAGGCG
AGGCTCGGGATTAAGCCGCACATTCAGCGCCTCCTCGATCAAGGCATTCTCGTGCCGTGCCAATCCCCGT
GGAATACACCACTCCTCCCGGTCAAAAAGCCGGGCACCAACGACTATCGCCCGGTCCAAGATCTCCGCGA
GGTCAACAAGCGCGTGGAAGACATCCACCCGACCGTCCCGAACCCGTATAATCTGCTCTCCGGGCTCCCA
CCATCCCACCAGTGGTATACAGTGCTGGACCTCAAAGACGCCTTCTTCTGTCTCCGCCTCCACCCAACAA
GCCAGCCGCTCTTCGCCTTCGAGTGGCGCGACCCGGAGATGGGCATCTCCGGCCAACTGACATGGACACG
CCTCCCGCAAGGCTTCAAGAACAGCCCGACACTCTTCAACGAGGCGCTCCATAGGGACCTCGCGGATTTT
CGCATCCAGCATCCGGACCTCATCCTCCTCCAGTATGTGGATGATCTCCTCCTCGCCGCGACCTCCGAGC
TGGATTGTCAACAAGGCACACGCGCGCTCCTCCAAACACTCGGGAACCTCGGCTATCGCGCGTCCGCGAA
AAAGGCCCAAATCTGCCAGAAGCAAGTGAAGTACCTCGGGTATCTGCTCAAGGAAGGCCAACGCTGGCTC
ACCGAAGCGCGCAAAGAAACAGTGATGGGGCAACCGACACCGAAAACACCACGCCAGCTGCGCGAGTTTC
TCGGCAAAGCCGGCTTCTGTCGCCTCTTCATCCCGGGCTTTGCCGAGATGGCCGCGCCACTCTACCCACT
CACCAAGCCGGGCACACTGTTTAACTGGGGGCCGGATCAGCAGAAAGCCTACCAAGAGATCAAACAAGCG
CTCCTCACCGCCCCAGCGCTCGGGCTCCCAGATCTCACAAAGCCGTTCGAGCTGTTCGTCGATGAGAAGC
AAGGCTACGCGAAGGGCGTGCTCACACAGAAGCTCGGCCCGTGGAGGAGGCCAGTGGCCTATCTCTCCAA
AAAACTCGATCCAGTGGCCGCCGGCTGGCCACCGTGTCTGCGCATGGTCGCCGCGATTGCCGTGCTCACA
AAGGATGCCGGCAAACTCACAATGGGCCAGCCGCTGGTGATCCTCGCGCCACATGCCGTGGAAGCCCTCG
TCAAACAGCCGCCGGATAGGTGGCTCTCCAATGCGCGCATGACCCATTACCAAGCGCTCCTCCTCGACAC
CGATCGCGTCCAGTTCGGCCCAGTGGTCGCCCTCAATCCGGCGACACTGCTGCCACTCCCAGAGGAGGGC
CTCCAACACAACTGTCTGGATATTCTCGCGGAAGCGCATGGCACAAGGCCAGACCTCACAGATCAACCGC
TCAGCGGCGGCAGCCCGAAGAAGAAAAGGAAGGTGTGAGAGCTCAGAGCTTTCGTTCGTATCATCGGTTT
CGACAACGTTCGTCAAGTTCAATGCATCAGTTTCATTGCGCACACACCAGAATCCTACTGAGTTTGAGTA
TTATGGCATTGGGAAAACTGTTTTTCTTGTACCATTTGTTGTGCTTGTAATTTACTGTGTTTTTTATTCG
GTTTTCGCTATCGAACTGTGAAATGGAAATGGATGGAGAAGAGTTAATGAATGATATGGTCCTTTTGTTC
ATTCTCAAATTAATATTATTTGTTTTTTCTCTTATTTGTTGTGTGTTGAATTTGAAATTATAAGAGATAT
GCAAACATTTTGTTTTGAGTAAAAATGTGTCAAATCGTGGCCTCTAATGACCGAAGTTAATATGAGGAGT
AAAACACTTGTAGTTGTACCATTATGCTTATTCACTAGGCAACAAATATATTTTCAGACCTAGAAAAGCT
GCAAATGTTACTGAATACAAGTATGTCCTCTTGTGTTTTAGACATTTATGAACTTTCCTTTATGTAATTT
TCCAGAATCCTTGTCAGATTCTAATCATTGCTTTATAATTATAGTTATACTCATGGATTTGTAGTTGAGT
ATGAAAATATTTTTTAATGCATTTTATGACTTGCCAATTGATTGACAACGAATTCGTAATCATGTCATAG
CTGTTTCCTGTGTGAAATTGTTATCCGCTCACAATTCCACACAACATACGAGCCGGAAGCATAAAGTGTA
AAGCCTGGGGTGCCTAATGAGTGAGCTAACTCACATTAATTGCGTTGCGCTCACTGCCCGCTTTCCAGTC
GGGAAACCTGTCGTGCCAGCTGCATTAATGAATCGGCCAACGCGCGGGGAGAGGCGGTTTGCGTATTGGC
TAGAGCAGCTTGCCAACATGGTGGAGCACGACACTCTCGTCTACTCCAAGAATATCAAAGATACAGTCTC
AGAAGACCAAAGGGCTATTGAGACTTTTCAACAAAGGGTAATATCGGGAAACCTCCTCGGATTCCATTGC
CCAGCTATCTGTCACTTCATCAAAAGGACAGTAGAAAAGGAAGGTGGCACCTACAAATGCCATCATTGCG
ATAAAGGAAAGGCTATCGTTCAAGATGCCTCTGCCGACAGTGGTCCCAAAGATGGACCCCCACCCACGAG
GAGCATCGTGGAAAAAGAAGACGTTCCAACCACGTCTTCAAAGCAAGTGGATTGATGTGAACATGGTGGA
GCACGACACTCTCGTCTACTCCAAGAATATCAAAGATACAGTCTCAGAAGACCAAAGGGCTATTGAGACT
TTTCAACAAAGGGTAATATCGGGAAACCTCCTCGGATTCCATTGCCCAGCTATCTGTCACTTCATCAAAA
GGACAGTAGAAAAGGAAGGTGGCACCTACAAATGCCATCATTGCGATAAAGGAAAGGCTATCGTTCAAGA
TGCCTCTGCCGACAGTGGTCCCAAAGATGGACCCCCACCCACGAGGAGCATCGTGGAAAAAGAAGACGTT
CCAACCACGTCTTCAAAGCAAGTGGATTGATGTGATATCTCCACTGACGTAAGGGATGACGCACAATCCC
ACTATCCTTCGCAAGACCCTTCCTCTATATAAGGAAGTTCATTTCATTTGGAGAGGACACGCTGAAATCA
CCAGTCTCTCTCTACAAATCTATCTCTCTCGAGCTTTCGCAGATCCGGGGGGCAATGAGATATGAAAAAG
CCTGAACTCACCGCGACGTCTGTCGAGAAGTTTCTGATCGAAAAGTTCGACAGCGTCTCCGACCTGATGC
AGCTCTCGGAGGGCGAAGAATCTCGTGCTTTCAGCTTCGATGTAGGAGGGCGTGGATATGTCCTGCGGGT
AAATAGCTGCGCCGATGGTTTCTACAAAGATCGTTATGTTTATCGGCACTTTGCATCGGCCGCGCTCCCG
ATTCCGGAAGTGCTTGACATTGGGGAGTTTAGCGAGAGCCTGACCTATTGCATCTCCCGCCGTTCACAGG
GTGTCACGTTGCAAGACCTGCCTGAAACCGAACTGCCCGCTGTTCTACAACCGGTCGCGGAGGCTATGGA
TGCGATCGCTGCGGCCGATCTTAGCCAGACGAGCGGGTTCGGCCCATTCGGACCGCAAGGAATCGGTCAA
TACACTACATGGCGTGATTTCATATGCGCGATTGCTGATCCCCATGTGTATCACTGGCAAACTGTGATGG
ACGACACCGTCAGTGCGTCCGTCGCGCAGGCTCTCGATGAGCTGATGCTTTGGGCCGAGGACTGCCCCGA
AGTCCGGCACCTCGTGCACGCGGATTTCGGCTCCAACAATGTCCTGACGGACAATGGCCGCATAACAGCG
GTCATTGACTGGAGCGAGGCGATGTTCGGGGATTCCCAATACGAGGTCGCCAACATCTTCTTCTGGAGGC
CGTGGTTGGCTTGTATGGAGCAGCAGACGCGCTACTTCGAGCGGAGGCATCCGGAGCTTGCAGGATCGCC
ACGACTCCGGGCGTATATGCTCCGCATTGGTCTTGACCAACTCTATCAGAGCTTGGTTGACGGCAATTTC
GATGATGCAGCTTGGGCGCAGGGTCGATGCGACGCAATCGTCCGATCCGGAGCCGGGACTGTCGGGCGTA
CACAAATCGCCCGCAGAAGCGCGGCCGTCTGGACCGATGGCTGTGTAGAAGTACTCGCCGATAGTGGAAA
CCGACGCCCCAGCACTCGTCCGAGGGCAAAGAAATAGAGTAGATGCCGACCGGGATCTGTCGATCGACAA
GCTCGAGTTTCTCCATAATAATGTGTGAGTAGTTCCCAGATAAGGGAATTAGGGTTCCTATAGGGTTTCG
CTCATGTGTTGAGCATATAAGAAACCCTTAGTATGTATTTGTATTTGTAAAATACTTCTATCAATAAAAT
TTCTAATTCCTAAAACCAAAATCCAGTACTAAAATCCAGATCCCCCGAATTAATTCGGCGTTAATTCAGT
ACATTAAAAACGTCCGCAATGTGTTATTAAGTTGTCTAAGCGTCAATTTGTTTACACCACAATATATCCT
GCCACCAGCCAGCCAACAGCTCCCCGACCGGCAGCTCGGCACAAAATCACCACTCGATACAGGCAGCCCA
TCAGTCCGGGACGGCGTCAGCGGGAGAGCCGTTGTAAGGCGGCAGACTTTGCTCATGTTACCGATGCTAT
TCGGAAGAACGGCAACTAAGCTGCCGGGTTTGAAACACGGATGATCTCGCGGAGGGTAGCATGTTGATTG
TAACGATGACAGAGCGTTGCTGCCTGTGATCACCGCGGTTTCAAAATCGGCTCCGTCGATACTATGTTAT
ACGCCAACTTTGAAAACAACTTTGAAAAAGCTGTTTTCTGGTATTTAAGGTTTTAGAATGCAAGGAACAG
TGAATTGGAGTTCGTCTTGTTATAATTAGCTTCTTGGGGTATCTTTAAATACTGTAGAAAAGAGGAAGGA
AATAATAAATGGCTAAAATGAGAATATCACCGGAATTGAAAAAACTGATCGAAAAATACCGCTGCGTAAA
AGATACGGAAGGAATGTCTCCTGCTAAGGTATATAAGCTGGTGGGAGAAAATGAAAACCTATATTTAAAA
ATGACGGACAGCCGGTATAAAGGGACCACCTATGATGTGGAACGGGAAAAGGACATGATGCTATGGCTGG
AAGGAAAGCTGCCTGTTCCAAAGGTCCTGCACTTTGAACGGCATGATGGCTGGAGCAATCTGCTCATGAG
TGAGGCCGATGGCGTCCTTTGCTCGGAAGAGTATGAAGATGAACAAAGCCCTGAAAAGATTATCGAGCTG
TATGCGGAGTGCATCAGGCTCTTTCACTCCATCGACATATCGGATTGTCCCTATACGAATAGCTTAGACA
GCCGCTTAGCCGAATTGGATTACTTACTGAATAACGATCTGGCCGATGTGGATTGCGAAAACTGGGAAGA
AGACACTCCATTTAAAGATCCGCGCGAGCTGTATGATTTTTTAAAGACGGAAAAGCCCGAAGAGGAACTT
GTCTTTTCCCACGGCGACCTGGGAGACAGCAACATCTTTGTGAAAGATGGCAAAGTAAGTGGCTTTATTG
ATCTTGGGAGAAGCGGCAGGGCGGACAAGTGGTATGACATTGCCTTCTGCGTCCGGTCGATCAGGGAGGA
TATCGGGGAAGAACAGTATGTCGAGCTATTTTTTGACTTACTGGGGATCAAGCCTGATTGGGAGAAAATA
AAATATTATATTTTACTGGATGAATTGTTTTAGTACCTAGAATGCATGACCAAAATCCCTTAACGTGAGT
TTTCGTTCCACTGAGCGTCAGACCCCGTAGAAAAGATCAAAGGATCTTCTTGAGATCCTTTTTTTCTGCG
CGTAATCTGCTGCTTGCAAACAAAAAAACCACCGCTACCAGCGGTGGTTTGTTTGCCGGATCAAGAGCTA
CCAACTCTTTTTCCGAAGGTAACTGGCTTCAGCAGAGCGCAGATACCAAATACTGTCCTTCTAGTGTAGC
CGTAGTTAGGCCACCACTTCAAGAACTCTGTAGCACCGCCTACATACCTCGCTCTGCTAATCCTGTTACC
AGTGGCTGCTGCCAGTGGCGATAAGTCGTGTCTTACCGGGTTGGACTCAAGACGATAGTTACCGGATAAG
GCGCAGCGGTCGGGCTGAACGGGGGGTTCGTGCACACAGCCCAGCTTGGAGCGAACGACCTACACCGAAC
TGAGATACCTACAGCGTGAGCTATGAGAAAGCGCCACGCTTCCCGAAGGGAGAAAGGCGGACAGGTATCC
GGTAAGCGGCAGGGTCGGAACAGGAGAGCGCACGAGGGAGCTTCCAGGGGGAAACGCCTGGTATCTTTAT
AGTCCTGTCGGGTTTCGCCACCTCTGACTTGAGCGTCGATTTTTGTGATGCTCGTCAGGGGGGCGGAGCC
TATGGAAAAACGCCAGCAACGCGGCCTTTTTACGGTTCCTGGCCTTTTGCTGGCCTTTTGCTCACATGTT
CTTTCCTGCGTTATCCCCTGATTCTGTGGATAACCGTATTACCGCCTTTGAGTGAGCTGATACCGCTCGC
CGCAGCCGAACGACCGAGCGCAGCGAGTCAGTGAGCGAGGAAGCGGAAGAGCGCCTGATGCGGTATTTTC
TCCTTACGCATCTGTGCGGTATTTCACACCGCATATGGTGCACTCTCAGTACAATCTGCTCTGATGCCGC
ATAGTTAAGCCAGTATACACTCCGCTATCGCTACGTGACTGGGTCATGGCTGCGCCCCGACACCCGCCAA
CACCCGCTGACGCGCCCTGACGGGCTTGTCTGCTCCCGGCATCCGCTTACAGACAAGCTGTGACCGTCTC
CGGGAGCTGCATGTGTCAGAGGTTTTCACCGTCATCACCGAAACGCGCGAGGCAGGGTGCCTTGATGTGG
GCGCCGGCGGTCGAGTGGCGACGGCGCGGCTTGTCCGCGCCCTGGTAGATTGCCTGGCCGTAGGCCAGCC
ATTTTTGAGCGGCCAGCGGCCGCGATAGGCCGACGCGAAGCGGCGGGGCGTAGGGAGCGCAGCGACCGAA
GGGTAGGCGCTTTTTGCAGCTCTTCGGCTGTGCGCTGGCCAGACAGTTATGCACAGGCCAGGCGGGTTTT
AAGAGTTTTAATAAGTTTTAAAGAGTTTTAGGCGGAAAAATCGCCTTTTTTCTCTTTTATATCAGTCACT
TACATGTGTGACCGGTTCCCAATGTACGGCTTTGGGTTCCCAATGTACGGGTTCCGGTTCCCAATGTACG
GCTTTGGGTTCCCAATGTACGTGCTATCCACAGGAAACAGACCTTTTCGACCTTTTTCCCCTGCTAGGGC
AATTTGCCCTAGCATCTGCTCCGTACATTAGGAACCGGCGGATGCTTCGCCCTCGATCAGGTTGCGGTAG
CGCATGACTAGGATCGGGCCAGCCTGCCCCGCCTCCTCCTTCAAATCGTACTCCGGCAGGTCATTTGACC
CGATCAGCTTGCGCACGGTGAAACAGAACTTCTTGAACTCTCCGGCGCTGCCACTGCGTTCGTAGATCGT
CTTGAACAACCATCTGGCTTCTGCCTTGCCTGCGGCGCGGCGTGCCAGGCGGTAGAGAAAACGGCCGATG
CCGGGATCGATCAAAAAGTAATCGGGGTGAACCGTCAGCACGTCCGGGTTCTTGCCTTCTGTGATCTCGC
GGTACATCCAATCAGCTAGCTCGATCTCGATGTACTCCGGCCGCCCGGTTTCGCTCTTTACGATCTTGTA
GCGGCTAATCAAGGCTTCACCCTCGGATACCGTCACCAGGCGGCCGTTCTTGGCCTTCTTCGTACGCTGC
ATGGCAACGTGCGTGGTGTTTAACCGAATGCAGGTTTCTACCAGGTCGTCTTTCTGCTTTCCGCCATCGG
CTCGCCGGCAGAACTTGAGTACGTCCGCAACGTGTGGACGGAACACGCGGCCGGGCTTGTCTCCCTTCCC
TTCCCGGTATCGGTTCATGGATTCGGTTAGATGGGAAACCGCCATCAGTACCAGGTCGTAATCCCACACA
CTGGCCATGCCGGCCGGCCCTGCGGAAACCTCTACGTGCCCGTCTGGAAGCTCGTAGCGGATCACCTCGC
CAGCTCGTCGGTCACGCTTCGACAGACGGAAAACGGCCACGTCCATGATGCTGCGACTATCGCGGGTGCC
CACGTCATAGAGCATCGGAACGAAAAAATCTGGTTGCTCGTCGCCCTTGGGCGGCTTCCTAATCGACGGC
GCACCGGCTGCCGGCGGTTGCCGGGATTCTTTGCGGATTCGATCAGCGGCCGCTTGCCACGATTCACCGG
GGCGTGCTTCTGCCTCGATGCGTTGCCGCTGGGCGGCCTGCGCGGCCTTCAACTTCTCCACCAGGTCATC
ACCCAGCGCCGCGCCGATTTGTACCGGGCCGGATGGTTTGCGACCGCTCACGCCGATTCCTCGGGCTTGG
GGGTTCCAGTGCCATTGCAGGGCCGGCAGGCAACCCAGCCGCTTACGCCTGGCCAACCGCCCGTTCCTCC
ACACATGGGGCATTCCACGGCGTCGGTGCCTGGTTGTTCTTGATTTTCCATGCCGCCTCCTTTAGCCGCT
AAAATTCATCTACTCATTTATTCATTTGCTCATTTACTCTGGTAGCTGCGCGATGTATTCAGATAGCAGC
TCGGTAATGGTCTTGCCTTGGCGTACCGCGTACATCTTCAGCTTGGTGTGATCCTCCGCCGGCAACTGAA
AGTTGACCCGCTTCATGGCTGGCGTGTCTGCCAGGCTGGCCAACGTTGCAGCCTTGCTGCTGCGTGCGCT
CGGACGGCCGGCACTTAGCGTGTTTGTGCTTTTGCTCATTTTCTCTTTACCTCATTAACTCAAATGAGTT
TTGATTTAATTTCAGCGGCCAGCGCCTGGACCTCGCGGGCAGCGTCGCCCTCGGGTTCTGATTCAAGAAC
GGTTGTGCCGGCGGCGGCAGTGCCTGGGTAGCTCACGCGCTGCGTGATACGGGACTCAAGAATGGGCAGC
TCGTACCCGGCCAGCGCCTCGGCAACCTCACCGCCGATGCGCGTGCCTTTGATCGCCCGCGACACGACAA
AGGCCGCTTGTAGCCTTCCATCCGTGACCTCAATGCGCTGCTTAACCAGCTCCACCAGGTCGGCGGTGGC
CCATATGTCGTAAGGGCTTGGCTGCACCGGAATCAGCACGAAGTCGGCTGCCTTGATCGCGGACACAGCC
AAGTCCGCCGCCTGGGGCGCTCCGTCGATCACTACGAAGTCGCGCCGGCCGATGGCCTTCACGTCGCGGT
CAATCGTCGGGCGGTCGATGCCGACAACGGTTAGCGGTTGATCTTCCCGCACGGCCGCCCAATCGCGGGC
ACTGCCCTGGGGATCGGAATCGACTAACAGAACATCGGCCCCGGCGAGTTGCAGGGCGCGGGCTAGATGG
GTTGCGATGGTCGTCTTGCCTGACCCGCCTTTCTGGTTAAGTACAGCGATAACCTTCATGCGTTCCCCTT
GCGTATTTGTTTATTTACTCATCGCATCATATACGCAGCGACCGCATGACGCAAGCTGTTTTACTCAAAT
ACACATCACCTTTTTAGACGGCGGCGCTCGGTTTCTTCAGCGGCCAAGCTGGCCGGCCAGGCCGCCAGCT
TGGCATCAGACAAACCGGCCAGGATTTCATGCAGCCGCACGGTTGAGACGTGCGCGGGCGGCTCGAACAC
GTACCCGGCCGCGATCATCTCCGCCTCGATCTCTTCGGTAATGAAAAACGGTTCGTCCTGGCCGTCCTGG
TGCGGTTTCATGCTTGTTCCTCTTGGCGTTCATTCTCGGCGGCCGCCAGGGCGTCGGCCTCGGTCAATGC
GTCCTCACGGAAGGCACCGCGCCGCCTGGCCTCGGTGGGCGTCACTTCCTCGCTGCGCTCAAGTGCGCGG
TACAGGGTCGAGCGATGCACGCCAAGCAGTGCAGCCGCCTCTTTCACGGTGCGGCCTTCCTGGTCGATCA
GCTCGCGGGCGTGCGCGATCTGTGCCGGGGTGAGGGTAGGGCGGGGGCCAAACTTCACGCCTCGGGCCTT
GGCGGCCTCGCGCCCGCTCCGGGTGCGGTCGATGATTAGGGAACGCTCGAACTCGGCAATGCCGGCGAAC
ACGGTCAACACCATGCGGCCGGCCGGCGTGGTGGTGTCGGCCCACGGCTCTGCCAGGCTACGCAGGCCCG
CGCCGGCCTCCTGGATGCGCTCGGCAATGTCCAGTAGGTCGCGGGTGCTGCGGGCCAGGCGGTCTAGCCT
GGTCACTGTCACAACGTCGCCAGGGCGTAGGTGGTCAAGCATCCTGGCCAGCTCCGGGCGGTCGCGCCTG
GTGCCGGTGATCTTCTCGGAAAACAGCTTGGTGCAGCCGGCCGCGTGCAGTTCGGCCCGTTGGTTGGTCA
AGTCCTGGTCGTCGGTGCTGACGCGGGCATAGCCCAGCAGGCCAGCGGCGGCGCTCTTGTTCATGGCGTA
ATGTCTCCGGTTCTAGTCGCAAGTATTCTACTTTATGCGACTAAAACACGCGACAAGAAAACGCCAGGAA
AAGGGCAGGGCGGCAGCCTGTCGCGTAACTTAGGACTTGTG
